Addgene plasmid #139859: pLenti-X1-Neo-DDRGK1-K227R-HA
Purpose: Lentiviral expression of human DDRGK1-K227R-HA
Depositing lab: Jacob Corn. Depositing organization: University of California, Berkeley. Publication: A Genome-wide ER-phagy Screen Highlights Key Roles of Mitochondrial Metabolism and ER-Resident UFMylation. Liang JR, Lingeman E, Luong T, Ahmed S, Muhar M, Nguyen T, Olzmann JA, Corn JE. Cell. 2020 Mar 19;180(6):1160-1177.e20. doi: 10.1016/j.cell.2020.02.017. Epub 2020 Mar 10. PubMed 32160526.
Backbone
  Vector backbone: pLenti-X1-Neo
  Vector type: Lentiviral
  Selectable markers: Neomycin (select with G418)
Growth in bacteria
  Bacterial resistance: Ampicillin, 100 μg/mL
  Growth temperature: 37°C
  Growth strain: NEB Stable
  Copy number: High Copy
Gene/Insert
  Gene/Insert name: DDRGK1
  Species: H. sapiens (human)
  Mutation: K227R
  Entrez Gene: DDRGK1 (a.k.a. C20orf116, SEMDSH, UFBP1, dJ1187M17.3)
  Tag / fusion protein: HA (C terminal on insert)
  Cloning method: Gibson Cloning
Terms and licenses: Academic/Nonprofit Terms; Industry Terms: Not Available to Industry
How to cite: pLenti-X1-Neo-DDRGK1-K227R-HA was a gift from Jacob Corn (Addgene plasmid # 139859 ; http://n2t.net/addgene:139859 ; RRID:Addgene_139859)
