[The description below was written by a language model from this plasmid's Addgene catalogue record and pLannotate feature annotations shown in this document.]
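Description:
pLenti-X1-Neo-DDRGK1-K227R-HA is a lentiviral transfer plasmid of about 10 kb for stable expression of a point mutant of human DDRGK1 (also known as UFBP1 or C20orf116) in mammalian cells. It is maintained in E. coli through a high-copy ColE1/pUC-type origin with ampicillin resistance, and also carries an f1 origin and remnants of a lac/lacZα cloning region. The viral portion follows an HIV-1-based layout in which an RSV promoter replaces the upstream part of the 5' LTR to drive genomic RNA production. It is followed by the Ψ packaging signal with a partial gag sequence, the Rev response element for nuclear export of the unspliced genome, and the cPPT/CTS element. The downstream LTR is annotated as truncated and is followed by an SV40 polyadenylation signal and SV40 origin.

Between the LTRs, an EF-1α promoter drives the DDRGK1 open reading frame carrying the K227R substitution and a C-terminal HA epitope tag. The annotation tool matches the tag only as a short fragment of a 3xHA element, consistent with a single HA copy. The promoter and insert are flanked by attB1 and attB2 Gateway sites left over from backbone construction, although the record lists Gibson assembly as the cloning method. A WPRE downstream of the insert enhances transcript stability and expression. A separate mouse PGK promoter drives the neomycin resistance gene, allowing G418 selection of transduced cells. The lysine-to-arginine change removes one lysine side chain, and the associated study concerns ER-phagy and ER-resident UFMylation. The plasmid is therefore suited to expressing a detectable mutant DDRGK1 for comparison with the wild-type protein, though the record does not state the functional consequence of K227R.
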