Features (pLannotate 1.2.2; 33 found; start..end, strand, type, name):
     26..130     +  promoter       AmpR promoter: bla
    131..991     +  CDS            AmpR: β-lactamase; bla; confers resistance to ampicillin, carbenicillin, and related antibiotics
   1162..1750    +  rep_origin     ori: high-copy-number ColE1/pMB1/pBR322/pUC origin of replication
   1933..2025    +  CDS            lacI (fragment): lac repressor; lacI; The lac repressor binds to the lac operator to inhibit transcription in E. coli. This inhibition can be relieved by adding lactose or isopropyl-β-D-thiogalactopyranoside (IPTG).
   2038..2059    +  protein_bind   CAP binding site: CAP binding activates transcription in the presence of cAMP. E. coli catabolite activator protein
   2074..2104    +  promoter       lac promoter: promoter for the E. coli lac operon
   2112..2128    +  protein_bind   lac operator: The lac repressor binds to the lac operator to inhibit transcription in E. coli. This inhibition can be relieved by adding lactose or isopropyl-β-D-thiogalactopyranoside (IPTG). lac repressor encoded by lacI
   2173..2191    +  promoter       T3 promoter: promoter for bacteriophage T3 RNA polymerase
   2219..2445    +  promoter       RSV promoter: Rous sarcoma virus enhancer/promoter
   2446..2626    +  LTR            5' LTR (truncated): truncated 5' long terminal repeat (LTR) from HIV-1
   2673..2798    +  misc_feature   HIV-1 Ψ: packaging signal of human immunodeficiency virus type 1
   2782..3145    +  CDS            HIV-1 gag (fragment): gag protein from human immunodeficiency virus 1; gag
   3291..3524    +  misc_feature   RRE: The Rev response element (RRE) of HIV-1 allows for Rev-dependent mRNA export from the nucleus to the cytoplasm.
   3901..4001    +  CDS            Rev (fragment): human immunodeficiency virus 1 (HIV-1) Rev protein; rev; enhances nuclear export of unspliced and incompletely spliced viral mRNAs
   4020..4136    +  misc_feature   cPPT/CTS: central polypurine tract and central termination sequence of HIV-1
   4170..4194    +  protein_bind   attB1: mutant version of attB; recombination site for the Gateway® BP reaction BP Clonase™
   4209..4227    +  enhancer       CMV enhancer (fragment): human cytomegalovirus immediate early enhancer
   4252..4318    +  CDS            small t antigen (fragment): SV40 (simian virus 40) small t antigen
   4325..5503    +  promoter       EF-1α promoter: strong constitutive promoter for human elongation factor EF-1α
   5520..5538    +  promoter       T7 promoter: promoter for bacteriophage T7 RNA polymerase
   5583..6524    +  CDS            DDRGK1: DDRGK_HUMAN - Also known as C20orf116 From Homo sapiens (Human).
   6552..6579    +  CDS            3xHA (fragment): three tandem HA epitope tags
   6587..6611    -  protein_bind   attB2: mutant version of attB; recombination site for the Gateway® BP reaction BP Clonase™
   6642..7230    +  misc_feature   WPRE: woodchuck hepatitis virus posttranscriptional regulatory element
   7281..7780    +  promoter       PGK promoter: mouse phosphoglycerate kinase 1 promoter
   7794..8597    +  CDS            NeoR/KanR: aminoglycoside phosphotransferase from Tn5; aph(3')-II (or nptII); confers resistance to neomycin, kanamycin, and G418 (Geneticin®)
   8671..8808    +  CDS            nef (fragment): NEF_HV1LA - Experimental evidence at protein level: Swiss-Prot protein existence level 1. Extracellular Nef protein targets CD4(+) T-lymphocytes for apoptosis by interacting with CXCR4 surface receptors. From Human immunodeficiency virus type 1 group M subtype B (isolate Lai) (HIV-1).
   8794..8974    +  LTR            5' LTR (truncated): truncated 5' long terminal repeat (LTR) from HIV-1
   9046..9167    +  polyA_signal   SV40 poly(A) signal: SV40 polyadenylation signal
   9207..9342    +  rep_origin     SV40 ori: SV40 origin of replication
   9363..9381    -  promoter       T7 promoter: promoter for bacteriophage T7 RNA polymerase
   9389..9544    +  CDS            lacZα (fragment): LacZα fragment of β-galactosidase; lacZ fragment
   9549..9977    +  rep_origin     f1 ori (sequence partly withheld): f1 bacteriophage origin of replication; arrow indicates direction of (+) strand synthesis
>Addgene plasmid #139859 | pLenti-X1-Neo-DDRGK1-K227R-HA | addgene full sequence | sequence record 296766 | Addgene NGS Result
AGGTGGCACTTTTCGGGGAAATGTGCGCGGAACCCCTATTTGTTTATTTTTCTAAATACATTCAAATATG
TATCCGCTCATGAGACAATAACCCTGATAAATGCTTCAATAATATTGAAAAAGGAAGAGTATGAGTATTC
AACATTTCCGTGTCGCCCTTATTCCCTTTTTTGCGGCATTTTGCCTTCCTGTTTTTGCTCACCCAGAAAC
GCTGGTGAAAGTAAAAGATGCTGAAGATCAGTTGGGTGCACGAGTGGGTTACATCGAACTGGATCTCAAC
AGCGGTAAGATCCTTGAGAGTTTTCGCCCCGAAGAACGTTTTCCAATGATGAGCACTTTTAAAGTTCTGC
TATGTGGCGCGGTATTATCCCGTATTGACGCCGGGCAAGAGCAACTCGGTCGCCGCATACACTATTCTCA
GAATGACTTGGTTGAGTACTCACCAGTCACAGAAAAGCATCTTACGGATGGCATGACAGTAAGAGAATTA
TGCAGTGCTGCCATAACCATGAGTGATAACACTGCGGCCAACTTACTTCTGACAACGATCGGAGGACCGA
AGGAGCTAACCGCTTTTTTGCACAACATGGGGGATCATGTAACTCGCCTTGATCGTTGGGAACCGGAGCT
GAATGAAGCCATACCAAACGACGAGCGTGACACCACGATGCCTGTAGCAATGGCAACAACGTTGCGCAAA
CTATTAACTGGCGAACTACTTACTCTAGCTTCCCGGCAACAATTAATAGACTGGATGGAGGCGGATAAAG
TTGCAGGACCACTTCTGCGCTCGGCCCTTCCGGCTGGCTGGTTTATTGCTGATAAATCTGGAGCCGGTGA
GCGTGGGTCTCGCGGTATCATTGCAGCACTGGGGCCAGATGGTAAGCCCTCCCGTATCGTAGTTATCTAC
ACGACGGGGAGTCAGGCAACTATGGATGAACGAAATAGACAGATCGCTGAGATAGGTGCCTCACTGATTA
AGCATTGGTAACTGTCAGACCAAGTTTACTCATATATACTTTAGATTGATTTAAAACTTCATTTTTAATT
TAAAAGGATCTAGGTGAAGATCCTTTTTGATAATCTCATGACCAAAATCCCTTAACGTGAGTTTTCGTTC
CACTGAGCGTCAGACCCCGTAGAAAAGATCAAAGGATCTTCTTGAGATCCTTTTTTTCTGCGCGTAATCT
GCTGCTTGCAAACAAAAAAACCACCGCTACCAGCGGTGGTTTGTTTGCCGGATCAAGAGCTACCAACTCT
TTTTCCGAAGGTAACTGGCTTCAGCAGAGCGCAGATACCAAATACTGTTCTTCTAGTGTAGCCGTAGTTA
GGCCACCACTTCAAGAACTCTGTAGCACCGCCTACATACCTCGCTCTGCTAATCCTGTTACCAGTGGCTG
CTGCCAGTGGCGATAAGTCGTGTCTTACCGGGTTGGACTCAAGACGATAGTTACCGGATAAGGCGCAGCG
GTCGGGCTGAACGGGGGGTTCGTGCACACAGCCCAGCTTGGAGCGAACGACCTACACCGAACTGAGATAC
CTACAGCGTGAGCTATGAGAAAGCGCCACGCTTCCCGAAGGGAGAAAGGCGGACAGGTATCCGGTAAGCG
GCAGGGTCGGAACAGGAGAGCGCACGAGGGAGCTTCCAGGGGGAAACGCCTGGTATCTTTATAGTCCTGT
CGGGTTTCGCCACCTCTGACTTGAGCGTCGATTTTTGTGATGCTCGTCAGGGGGGCGGAGCCTATGGAAA
AACGCCAGCAACGCGGCCTTTTTACGGTTCCTGGCCTTTTGCTGGCCTTTTGCTCACATGTTCTTTCCTG
CGTTATCCCCTGATTCTGTGGATAACCGTATTACCGCCTTTGAGTGAGCTGATACCGCTCGCCGCAGCCG
AACGACCGAGCGCAGCGAGTCAGTGAGCGAGGAAGCGGAAGAGCGCCCAATACGCAAACCGCCTCTCCCC
GCGCGTTGGCCGATTCATTAATGCAGCTGGCACGACAGGTTTCCCGACTGGAAAGCGGGCAGTGAGCGCA
ACGCAATTAATGTGAGTTAGCTCACTCATTAGGCACCCCAGGCTTTACACTTTATGCTTCCGGCTCGTAT
GTTGTGTGGAATTGTGAGCGGATAACAATTTCACACAGGAAACAGCTATGACCATGATTACGCCAAGCGC
GCAATTAACCCTCACTAAAGGGAACAAAAGCTGGAGCTGCAAGCTTAATGTAGTCTTATGCAATACTCTT
GTAGTCTTGCAACATGGTAACGATGAGTTAGCAACATGCCTTACAAGGAGAGAAAAAGCACCGTGCATGC
CGATTGGTGGAAGTAAGGTGGTACGATCGTGCCTTATTAGGAAGGCAACAGACGGGTCTGACATGGATTG
GACGAACCACTGAATTGCCGCATTGCAGAGATATTGTATTTAAGTGCCTAGCTCGATACATAAACGGGTC
TCTCTGGTTAGACCAGATCTGAGCCTGGGAGCTCTCTGGCTAACTAGGGAACCCACTGCTTAAGCCTCAA
TAAAGCTTGCCTTGAGTGCTTCAAGTAGTGTGTGCCCGTCTGTTGTGTGACTCTGGTAACTAGAGATCCC
TCAGACCCTTTTAGTCAGTGTGGAAAATCTCTAGCAGTGGCGCCCGAACAGGGACTTGAAAGCGAAAGGG
AAACCAGAGGAGCTCTCTCGACGCAGGACTCGGCTTGCTGAAGCGCGCACGGCAAGAGGCGAGGGGCGGC
GACTGGTGAGTACGCCAAAAATTTTGACTAGCGGAGGCTAGAAGGAGAGAGATGGGTGCGAGAGCGTCAG
TATTAAGCGGGGGAGAATTAGATCGCGATGGGAAAAAATTCGGTTAAGGCCAGGGGGAAAGAAAAAATAT
AAATTAAAACATATAGTATGGGCAAGCAGGGAGCTAGAACGATTCGCAGTTAATCCTGGCCTGTTAGAAA
CATCAGAAGGCTGTAGACAAATACTGGGACAGCTACAACCATCCCTTCAGACAGGATCAGAAGAACTTAG
ATCATTATATAATACAGTAGCAACCCTCTATTGTGTGCATCAAAGGATAGAGATAAAAGACACCAAGGAA
GCTTTAGACAAGATAGAGGAAGAGCAAAACAAAAGTAAGACCACCGCACAGCAAGCGGCCGCTGATCTTC
AGACCTGGAGGAGGAGATATGAGGGACAATTGGAGAAGTGAATTATATAAATATAAAGTAGTAAAAATTG
AACCATTAGGAGTAGCACCCACCAAGGCAAAGAGAAGAGTGGTGCAGAGAGAAAAAAGAGCAGTGGGAAT
AGGAGCTTTGTTCCTTGGGTTCTTGGGAGCAGCAGGAAGCACTATGGGCGCAGCGTCAATGACGCTGACG
GTACAGGCCAGACAATTATTGTCTGGTATAGTGCAGCAGCAGAACAATTTGCTGAGGGCTATTGAGGCGC
AACAGCATCTGTTGCAACTCACAGTCTGGGGCATCAAGCAGCTCCAGGCAAGAATCCTGGCTGTGGAAAG
ATACCTAAAGGATCAACAGCTCCTGGGGATTTGGGGTTGCTCTGGAAAACTCATTTGCACCACTGCTGTG
CCTTGGAATGCTAGTTGGAGTAATAAATCTCTGGAACAGATTTGGAATCACACGACCTGGATGGAGTGGG
ACAGAGAAATTAACAATTACACAAGCTTAATACACTCCTTAATTGAAGAATCGCAAAACCAGCAAGAAAA
GAATGAACAAGAATTATTGGAATTAGATAAATGGGCAAGTTTGTGGAATTGGTTTAACATAACAAATTGG
CTGTGGTATATAAAATTATTCATAATGATAGTAGGAGGCTTGGTAGGTTTAAGAATAGTTTTTGCTGTAC
TTTCTATAGTGAATAGAGTTAGGCAGGGATATTCACCATTATCGTTTCAGACCCACCTCCCAACCCCGAG
GGGACCCGACAGGCCCGAAGGAATAGAAGAAGAAGGTGGAGAGAGAGACAGAGACAGATCCATTCGATTA
GTGAACGGATCTCGACGGTATCGGTTAACTTTTAAAAGAAAAGGGGGGATTGGGGGGTACAGTGCAGGGG
AAAGAATAGTAGACATAATAGCAACAGACATACAAACTAAAGAATTACAAAAACAAATTACAAAATTCAA
AATTTTATCGTCCAGTGTGGTGGAATTCTGCAGATATCAACAAGTTTGTACAAAAAAGCAGGCTCCACCA
TGGGAACCGACATTGATTATTGACTAGGCTTTTGCAAAAAGCTTTGCAAAGATGGATAAAGTTTTAAACA
GAGAGGAATCTTTGCAGCTAATGGACCTTCTAGGTCTTGAAAGGAGTGGGAATTGGCTCCGGTGCCCGTC
AGTGGGCAGAGCGCACATCGCCCACAGTCCCCGAGAAGTTGGGGGGAGGGGTCGGCAATTGAACCGGTGC
CTAGAGAAGGTGGCGCGGGGTAAACTGGGAAAGTGATGTCGTGTACTGGCTCCGCCTTTTTCCCGAGGGT
GGGGGAGAACCGTATATAAGTGCAGTAGTCGCCGTGAACGTTCTTTTTCGCAACGGGTTTGCCGCCAGAA
CACAGGTAAGTGCCGTGTGTGGTTCCCGCGGGCCTGGCCTCTTTACGGGTTATGGCCCTTGCGTGCCTTG
AATTACTTCCACCTGGCTGCAGTACGTGATTCTTGATCCCGAGCTTCGGGTTGGAAGTGGGTGGGAGAGT
TCGAGGCCTTGCGCTTAAGGAGCCCCTTCGCCTCGTGCTTGAGTTGAGGCCTGGCCTGGGCGCTGGGGCC
GCCGCGTGCGAATCTGGTGGCACCTTCGCGCCTGTCTCGCTGCTTTCGATAAGTCTCTAGCCATTTAAAA
TTTTTGATGACCTGCTGCGACGCTTTTTTTCTGGCAAGATAGTCTTGTAAATGCGGGCCAAGATCTGCAC
ACTGGTATTTCGGTTTTTGGGGCCGCGGGCGGCGACGGGGCCCGTGCGTCCCAGCGCACATGTTCGGCGA
GGCGGGGCCTGCGAGCGCGGCCACCGAGAATCGGACGGGGGTAGTCTCAAGCTGGCCGGCCTGCTCTGGT
GCCTGGCCTCGCGCCGCCGTGTATCGCCCCGCCCTGGGCGGCAAGGCTGGCCCGGTCGGCACCAGTTGCG
TGAGCGGAAAGATGGCCGCTTCCCGGCCCTGCTGCAGGGAGCTCAAAATGGAGGACGCGGCGCTCGGGAG
AGCGGGCGGGTGAGTCACCCACACAAAGGAAAAGGGCCTTTCCGTCCTCAGCCGTCGCTTCATGTGACTC
CACGGAGTACCGGGCGCCGTCCAGGCACCTCGATTAGTTCTCGAGCTTTTGGAGTACGTCGTCTTTAGGT
TGGGGGGAGGGGTTTTATGCGATGGAGTTTCCCCACACTGAGTGGGTGGAGACTGAAGTTAGGCCAGCTT
GGCACTTGATGTAATTCTCCTTGGAATTTGCCCTTTTTGAGTTTGGATCTTGGTTCATTCTCAAGCCTCA
GACAGTGGTTCAAAGTTTTTTTCTTCCATTTCAGGTGTCGTGAGGAATTAGCTTGGTACTAATACGACTC
ACTATAGGGAGACCCAAGCTGGCTAGGTAAGCTTGGTACCGAGCTCGGATCCATGGTGGCGCCTGTGTGG
TACTTGGTAGCGGCGGCTCTGCTAGTCGGCTTTATCCTCTTCCTGACTCGCAGCCGGGGCCGGGCGGCAT
CAGCCGGCCAAGAGCCACTGCACAATGAGGAGCTGGCAGGAGCAGGCCGGGTGGCCCAGCCTGGGCCCCT
GGAGCCTGAGGAGCCGAGAGCTGGAGGCAGGCCTCGGCGCCGGAGGGACCTGGGCAGCCGCCTACAGGCC
CAGCGTCGAGCCCAGCGGGTGGCCTGGGCAGAAGCAGATGAGAACGAGGAGGAAGCTGTCATCCTAGCCC
AGGAGGAGGAAGGTGTCGAGAAGCCAGCGGAAACTCACCTGTCGGGGAAAATTGGAGCTAAGAAACTGCG
GAAGCTGGAGGAGAAACAAGCGCGAAAGGCCCAGCGTGAGGCAGAGGAGGCTGAACGTGAGGAGCGGAAA
CGACTCGAGTCCCAGCGCGAAGCTGAGTGGAAGAAGGAGGAGGAGCGGCTTCGCCTGGAGGAGGAGCAGA
AGGAGGAGGAGGAGAGGAAGGCCCGCGAGGAGCAGGCCCAGCGGGAGCATGAGGAGTACCTGAAACTGAA
GGAGGCCTTTGTGGTGGAGGAGGAAGGCGTAGGAGAGACCATGACTGAGGAACAGTCCCAGAGCTTCCTG
ACAGAGTTCATCAACTACATCAAGCAGTCCAGGGTTGTGCTCTTGGAAGACCTGGCTTCCCAGGTGGGCC
TACGCACTCAGGACACCATAAATCGCATCCAGGACCTGCTGGCTGAGGGGACTATAACAGGTGTGATTGA
CGACCGGGGCAAGTTCATCTACATAACCCCAGAGGAACTGGCCGCCGTGGCCAACTTCATCCGACAGCGG
GGCCGGGTGTCCATCGCCGAGCTTGCCCAAGCCAGCAACTCCCTCATCGCCTGGGGCCGGGAGTCCCCTG
CCCAAGCCCCAGCCGGTGGATCTGGAGGTTCTGGTGGAATGTACCCATACGATGTTCCAGATTACGCTTG
ATCTAGACCCAGCTTTCTTGTACAAAGTGGTTGATATCCAGCACAGTGGCGGCCGCTCGACAATCAACCT
CTGGATTACAAAATTTGTGAAAGATTGACTGGTATTCTTAACTATGTTGCTCCTTTTACGCTATGTGGAT
ACGCTGCTTTAATGCCTTTGTATCATGCTATTGCTTCCCGTATGGCTTTCATTTTCTCCTCCTTGTATAA
ATCCTGGTTGCTGTCTCTTTATGAGGAGTTGTGGCCCGTTGTCAGGCAACGTGGCGTGGTGTGCACTGTG
TTTGCTGACGCAACCCCCACTGGTTGGGGCATTGCCACCACCTGTCAGCTCCTTTCCGGGACTTTCGCTT
TCCCCCTCCCTATTGCCACGGCGGAACTCATCGCCGCCTGCCTTGCCCGCTGCTGGACAGGGGCTCGGCT
GTTGGGCACTGACAATTCCGTGGTGTTGTCGGGGAAGCTGACGTCCTTTCCATGGCTGCTCGCCTGTGTT
GCCACCTGGATTCTGCGCGGGACGTCCTTCTGCTACGTCCCTTCGGCCCTCAATCCAGCGGACCTTCCTT
CCCGCGGCCTGCTGCCGGCTCTGCGGCCTCTTCCGCGTCTTCGCCTTCGCCCTCAGACGAGTCGGATCTC
CCTTTGGGCCGCCTCCCCGCCTGGACCTGCAGGATTCTGCAGATATCCGGACTAGTGATCTAATTCTACC
GGGTAGGGGAGGCGCTTTTCCCAAGGCAGTCTGGAGCATGCGCTTTAGCAGCCCCGCTGGGCACTTGGCG
CTACACAAGTGGCCTCTGGCCTCGCACACATTCCACATCCACCGGTAGGCGCCAACCGGCTCCGTTCTTT
GGTGGCCCCTTCGCGCCACCTTCTACTCCTCCCCTAGTCAGGAAGTTCCCCCCCGCCCCGCAGCTCGCGT
CGTGCAGGACGTGACAAATGGAAGTAGCACGTCTCACTAGTCTCGTGCAGATGGACAGCACCGCTGAGCA
ATGGAAGCGGGTAGGCCTTTGGGGCAGCGGCCAATAGCAGCTTTGCTCCTTCGCTTTCTGGGCTCAGAGG
CTGGGAAGGGGTGGGTCCGGGGGCGGGCTCAGGGGCGGGCTCAGGGGCGGGGCGGGCGCCCGAAGGTCCT
CCGGAGGCCCGGCATTCTGCACGCTTCAAAAGCGCACGTCTGCCGCGCTGTTCTCCTCTTCCTCATCTCC
GGGCCTTTCGACCTGCAGCCAATATGGGATCGGCCATTGAACAAGATGGATTGCACGCAGGTTCTCCGGC
CGCTTGGGTGGAGAGGCTATTCGGCTATGACTGGGCACAACAGACAATCGGCTGCTCTGATGCCGCCGTG
TTCCGGCTGTCAGCGCAGGGGCGCCCGGTTCTTTTTGTCAAGACCGACCTGTCCGGTGCCCTGAATGAAC
TGCAGGACGAGGCAGCGCGGCTATCGTGGCTGGCCACGACGGGCGTTCCTTGCGCAGCTGTGCTCGACGT
TGTCACTGAAGCGGGAAGGGACTGGCTGCTATTGGGCGAAGTGCCGGGGCAGGATCTCCTGTCATCTCAC
CTTGCTCCTGCCGAGAAAGTATCCATCATGGCTGATGCAATGCGGCGGCTGCATACGCTTGATCCGGCTA
CCTGCCCATTCGACCACCAAGCGAAACATCGCATCGAGCGAGCACGTACTCGGATGGAAGCCGGTCTTGT
CGATCAGGATGATCTGGACGAAGAGCATCAGGGGCTCGCGCCAGCCGAACTGTTCGCCAGGCTCAAGGCG
CGCATGCCCGACGGCGAGGATCTCGTCGTGACCCATGGCGATGCCTGCTTGCCGAATATCATGGTGGAAA
ATGGCCGCTTTTCTGGATTCATCGACTGTGGCCGGCTGGGTGTGGCGGACCGCTATCAGGACATAGCGTT
GGCTACCCGTGATATTGCTGAAGAGCTTGGCGGCGAATGGGCTGACCGCTTCCTCGTGCTTTACGGTATC
GCCGCTCCCGATTCGCAGCGCATCGCCTTCTATCGCCTTCTTGACGAGTTCTTCTGAACGCGTCGCCCGC
CCCACGACCCGCAGCGCCCGACCGAAAGGAGCGCACGACCCCATGCATCTCGAGGGCCCGGTACCTTTAA
GACCAATGACTTACAAGGCAGCTGTAGATCTTAGCCACTTTTTAAAAGAAAAGGGGGGACTGGAAGGGCT
AGCTCACTCCCAACGAAGACAAGATCTGCTTTTTGCTTGTACTGGGTCTCTCTGGTTAGACCAGATCTGA
GCCTGGGAGCTCTCTGGCTAACTAGGGAACCCACTGCTTAAGCCTCAATAAAGCTTGCCTTGAGTGCTTC
AAGTAGTGTGTGCCCGTCTGTTGTGTGACTCTGGTAACTAGAGATCCCTCAGACCCTTTTAGTCAGTGTG
GAAAATCTCTAGCAGTAGTAGTTCATGTCATCTTATTATTCAGTATTTATAACTTGCAAAGAAATGAATA
TCAGAGAGTGAGAGGAACTTGTTTATTGCAGCTTATAATGGTTACAAATAAAGCAATAGCATCACAAATT
TCACAAATAAAGCATTTTTTTCACTGCATTCTAGTTGTGGTTTGTCCAAACTCATCAATGTATCTTATCA
TGTCTGGCTCTAGCTATCCCGCCCCTAACTCCGCCCATCCCGCCCCTAACTCCGCCCAGTTCCGCCCATT
CTCCGCCCCATGGCTGACTAATTTTTTTTATTTATGCAGAGGCCGAGGCCGCCTCGGCCTCTGAGCTATT
CCAGAAGTAGTGAGGAGGCTTTTTTGGAGGCCTAGGGACGTACCCAATTCGCCCTATAGTGAGTCGTATT
ACGCGCGCTCACTGGCCGTCGTTTTACAACGTCGTGACTGGGAAAACCCTGGCGTTACCCAACTTAATCG
CCTTGCAGCACATCCCCCTTTCGCCAGCTGGCGTAATAGCGAAGAGGCCCGCACCGATCGCCCTTCCCAA
CAGTTGCGCAGCCTGAATGGCGAATGGG
[124 nt withheld, positions 9549-9672]
C
[91 nt withheld, positions 9674-9764]
A
[49 nt withheld, positions 9766-9814]
CCTTTGACGTTGGAGTCCACGTTCTTT
[37 nt withheld, positions 9842-9878]
ACCCTATCTCGGTCTATTCTTTTGATTTATAAGGGATTTTGCCGATTTCGGCCTATTGGTTAAAAAATGA
GCTGATTTAACAAAAATTTAACGCGAATTTTAACAAAATATTAACGCTTACAATTT
